Addgene plasmid #120635: Smp_141680-Cd4-bio-His
Purpose: Expression of recombinant S. mansoni protein
Depositing lab: Gavin Wright. Depositing organization: Wellcome Sanger Institute. Publication: A library of cell-surface and secreted proteins from Schistosoma mansoni identifies early serological markers of infection. Cécile Crosnier, Anna V. Protasio, Gabriel Rinaldi, Shona Wilson, Matthew Berriman, Gavin J. Wright. bioRXiv 10.1101/593616.
Backbone
  Vector backbone: pTT3
  Backbone manufacturer: Yves Durocher, NRC
  Backbone size w/o insert (bp): 6686
  Vector type: Mammalian Expression
Growth in bacteria
  Bacterial resistance: Ampicillin, 100 μg/mL
  Growth temperature: 37°C
  Growth strain: DH5alpha
  Copy number: High Copy
Gene/Insert
  Gene/Insert name: Smp_141680
  Species: Schistosoma mansoni
  Insert size (bp): 1882
  Entrez Gene: Smp_141680 (a.k.a. Smp_141680)
  Promoter: CMV
  Tag / fusion protein: ratCd4(d3+4)-bio-6His (C terminal on backbone)
  Cloning method: Restriction Enzyme; 5′ cloning site NotI (not destroyed); 3′ cloning site AscI (not destroyed)
Terms and licenses: Academic/Nonprofit Terms; Industry Terms: Not Available to Industry
How to cite: Smp_141680-Cd4-bio-His was a gift from Gavin Wright (Addgene plasmid # 120635 ; http://n2t.net/addgene:120635 ; RRID:Addgene_120635)
