[The description below was written by a language model from this plasmid's Addgene catalogue record and pLannotate feature annotations shown in this document.]
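Description:
Smp_141680-Cd4-bio-His is a mammalian expression plasmid built on the pTT3 backbone for producing a recombinant, soluble form of the Schistosoma mansoni protein Smp_141680. It is maintained in E. coli through a high-copy ColE1/pUC-type origin and selected with ampicillin via the β-lactamase gene. The backbone also carries a large fragment of the Epstein-Barr virus oriP, an element that supports episomal retention of plasmids in cells supplying EBNA1, which suits high-yield transient transfection. The sequenced record is 8,568 nt, consistent with the stated backbone plus an insert of about 1.9 kb.

Expression is driven by the CMV immediate early enhancer and promoter, which span the numbering origin of the circular map. They are followed by adenovirus-derived leader and splice elements and a chimeric intron fragment that promote efficient processing of the transcript. The annotated pTP coding fragment on the opposite strand most likely just reflects this adenoviral leader region rather than an expressed product. The open reading frame begins with a fragment annotated as a mouse immunoglobulin heavy chain signal sequence, which would direct the protein into the secretory pathway. The Smp_141680 insert, cloned between retained NotI and AscI sites, occupies the unannotated interval downstream. It is fused at its C terminus to domains 3 and 4 of rat Cd4, a biotinylation acceptor sequence and a 6His tag; only the Cd4 part is detected in the feature table. A rabbit β-globin polyadenylation signal ends the unit. The Cd4 tag provides a common antibody epitope, the biotin site allows capture on streptavidin, and the His tag allows metal-affinity purification. The plasmid belongs to a library of S. mansoni cell-surface and secreted proteins used to identify early serological markers of infection.
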