Features (pLannotate 1.2.2; 18 found; start..end, strand, type, name):
      2..201     +  promoter       CMV promoter: human cytomegalovirus (CMV) immediate early promoter
    269..307     +  misc_feature   Ad SA (fragment): adenovirus major late transcript splice acceptor (Friedrich and Soriano, 1991)
    340..549     -  CDS            PTP (fragment): TERM_ADE02 - Experimental evidence at protein level: Swiss-Prot protein existence level 1. Protein covalently bound to the viral DNA that acts as a primer for viral genomic replication by DNA strand displacement. Assembles on the viral origin of replication in an initiation complex with viral polymerase, DBP, host NFIA and host POU2F1/OCT1. During initiation, the polymerase covalently couples the first dCTP with Ser- 580 of pTP. The terminal protein stimulates the template activity over 20 fold compared to protein-free templates. Neo-synthesized viral genomes are linked to two preterminal prot
    580..669     +  intron         chimeric intron (fragment): chimera between introns from adenovirus and immunoglobulin heavy chain genes
    688..734     +  CDS            IgH signal sequence (fragment): signal sequence from the mouse immunoglobulin heavy chain variable region
   2695..3255    +  CDS            Cd4 (fragment): CD4_RAT - Experimental evidence at protein level: Swiss-Prot protein existence level 1. Integral membrane glycoprotein that plays an essential role in the immune response and serves multiple functions in responses against both external and internal offenses. In T-cells, functions primarily as a coreceptor for MHC class II molecule:peptide complex. The antigens presented by class II peptides are derived from extracellular proteins while class I peptides are derived from cytosolic proteins. Interacts simultaneously with the T-cell receptor (TCR) and the MHC class II presented by antigen presenti
   3415..3470    +  polyA_signal   β-globin poly(A) signal: rabbit β-globin polyadenylation signal (Gil and Proudfoot, 1987)
   3984..5665    -  rep_origin     oriP (fragment): Epstein-Barr virus oriP replication origin (Yates et al., 2000)
   5792..5896    +  promoter       AmpR promoter: bla
   5897..6757    +  CDS            AmpR: β-lactamase; bla; confers resistance to ampicillin, carbenicillin, and related antibiotics
   6928..7516    +  rep_origin     ori: high-copy-number ColE1/pMB1/pBR322/pUC origin of replication
   7699..7791    +  CDS            lacI (fragment): lac repressor; lacI; The lac repressor binds to the lac operator to inhibit transcription in E. coli. This inhibition can be relieved by adding lactose or isopropyl-β-D-thiogalactopyranoside (IPTG).
   7804..7825    +  protein_bind   CAP binding site: CAP binding activates transcription in the presence of cAMP. E. coli catabolite activator protein
   7840..7870    +  promoter       lac promoter: promoter for the E. coli lac operon
   7878..7894    +  protein_bind   lac operator: The lac repressor binds to the lac operator to inhibit transcription in E. coli. This inhibition can be relieved by adding lactose or isopropyl-β-D-thiogalactopyranoside (IPTG). lac repressor encoded by lacI
   7964..7980    +  promoter       tet promoter (fragment): E. coli promoter for tetracycline efflux protein gene
   7990..8015    -  CDS            bla(M) (fragment): β-lactamase lacking the signal sequence; bla(M); allows cytosolic expression of β-lactamase
   8189..8568    +  enhancer       CMV enhancer: human cytomegalovirus immediate early enhancer
>Addgene plasmid #120635 | Smp_141680-Cd4-bio-His | addgene full sequence | sequence record 234401 | Addgene NGS Result
GTGATGCGGTTTTGGCAGTACACCAATGGGCGTGGATAGCGGTTTGACTCACGGGGATTTCCAAGTCTCC
ACCCCATTGACGTCAATGGGAGTTTGTTTTGGCACCAAAATCAACGGGACTTTCCAAAATGTCGTAATAA
CCCCGCCCCGTTGACGCAAATGGGCGGTAGGCGTGTACGGTGGGAGGTCTATATAAGCAGAGCTCGTTTA
GTGAACCGTCAGATCCTCACTCTCTTCCGCATCGCTGTCTGCGAGGGCCAGCTGTTGGGCTCGCGGTTGA
GGACAAACTCTTCGCGGTCTTTCCAGTACTCTTGGATCGGAAACCCGTCGGCCTCCGAACGGTACTCCGC
CACCGAGGGACCTGAGCGAGTCCGCATCGACCGGATCGGAAAACCTCTCGAGAAAGGCGTCTAACCAGTC
ACAGTCGCAAGGTAGGCTGAGCACCGTGGCGGGCGGCAGCGGGTGGCGGTCGGGGTTGTTTCTGGCGGAG
GTGCTGCTGATGATGTAATTAAAGTAGGCGGTCTTGAGACGGCGGATGGTCGAGGTGAGGTGTGGCAGGC
TTGAGATCCAGCTGTTGGGGTGAGTACTCCCTCTCAAAAGCGGGCATTACTTCTGCGCTAAGATTGTCAG
TTTCCAAAAACGAGGAGGATTTGATATTCACCTGGCCCGATCTGGCCATACACTTGAGTGACAATGACAT
CCACTTTGCCTTTCTCTCCACAGGTGTCCACTCCCAGGTCCAAGTTTGCCACCATGGAGTTTCAGACCCA
GGTACTCATGTCCCTGCTGCTCTGCATGTCTGGTGCGGCCGCCATCAACGACAACAACCTGTGGCAGGTC
ATCACCAGCTACCCCAACGCCACCAAGTTCGCCGACTTCATCCAGGAAATCGGCCTGCAGAGCAGCCTGG
AAAAGCCCGGCTGCCTGGGCGACGACGAGTGCCTGACCATCATCCTGCCCACCAACGACGCCATCGACCT
GATGGCCAACGACCTGGCCTGGTACTCCCTGGGCGACTACCAGAAGCACAGCTTCATCCACGGCCACATC
ATCCAGCGGGGCATCACCACCGGCCAGAGCAGCGTCAGAGTGACCACCAGAGAGTGGACCAAGCTGGGCC
AGCAGATGAACTTCATCGACATCGGCTTCGGCACCGGCGTGAAGTACACCACCCTGTTCGCCAAGCAGAG
ATTCGGCTTCAGCACAATCGCCGACAGCACCCCCCTGTACTTCGTGAACAACGCCAAGATCATGACCCCC
GACATCATGGCCAGCAACGGCATCATCCAGATCGTGAACCGGGTGCTGTACACCCCCCACATCAGCCTGC
CCTTCATGGAATTTCTGCAGAAGCAGGGCAACCTGGGCATCAGCAAAGAGCTGTGGTATCTGCTGCTGCA
GGAACCTAAGTACGCCCTGTACCCCGCCCAGCAGATCTACAGCACCATCTTCGTGGTGTCCGACAGCGGC
TGGAACAGCCTGCCCATCACCCAGCTGAACCGGCTGCGGAAGAACATCACCCTGCTGGCCAGCGTGCTGA
GCTACCACTACTGCCCCAATCAGCTGATCTACCGCGAGTGGATCAGCGTGAAGCCCAACATGAACATCTA
CACCGGCTTCCCCAACCGGCCCCAGAGCGCCAGCTCTATCCAGCCCAGCGAGCTGAACAGCGCCCAGCTG
TACAAGAGCAGCGGCGACAGCATCATCATCAGCAGCGGCAACACCGAGGCCAAGCTGGAAGATAAGAGCT
TCATCATTCAGAAGGCCATCGTCCACATTATCCAGAAGCCCCTGGCCTTCATCTTCGAGACACGGGAAGA
GATCCTGAACCGGATCAACAGCAACCTGCTGTACAGCTGCCAGCTGGACACCATCTGCAAGAACATCCTG
ACCAGCAGCACCGACATCACCATCTTCAGCCCCAACCCCCAGGCCATGCAGAACTTCAACAAGCTGAGCA
CCAACGAGAAAGCCATCTACCTGGAATACCTGTTCCTGCCCATGAAGCTGTACCAGGCCGAGATGACCCT
GAGCCGGCGGATCCCCGTGGACAAGCTCGAGGACGCCATCCGGTTCAAGATCATCGACCAGAGCACCTTC
ATCGAGGCCAGACTGCCCAACCAGGGCTACGTGGCCGCCAGAATCATCAACGCCAACCAGGTGGCCACCA
ATGGCATCGTGCACATCGTGGATGCCATCCCCGGCCTGCCCTACGAGACAGTGCAGCAGTACGTGGCCCG
GATCAGCGACTTCACCCTGTACTACAATACCGGCTTCATCCAGAGCATGACCGTGGGCGAGCCCTACACC
TTCCTGGTGCCCACCAATCAGGCCATGACCAGCATGAACAACGACATCGAAGTGGGCAACAAGCTGCTGA
CCGACAAGCTGCGGAAGGACTTCGTGTTCAGACGGAACACCTTCCCCCTGGACCTGATCATCCAGGACCT
GGACATCCGGAAGGTGTACTACGTGTCCACCGCCAACTACGCCTTCACCAGAGAGCAGCTGCGGCTGGAA
ATCAACTCCAAGAACAGCGACAAGGGCGTGTTCACCTACCGGGACGAGCGGATCCAGGTGCTGAGCCTGA
ACGGCCCCTACCAGTTCACCAACGGCTTTCTGTACAGCATCGACAAGATCCTGTACACCAAGAGCGACCT
GAACGCCACCATGTGCACCGTGTCCGCCTGCGCTGGCGCGCCGTCGACCTCCATCACGGCCTATAAGAGT
GAGGGGGAGTCAGCGGAGTTCTCCTTCCCACTCAACCTTGGAGAGGAAAGCCTGCAGGGAGAGTTGAGAT
GGAAGGCAGAGAAGGCTCCTTCTTCCCAGTCCTGGATCACCTTCTCCCTAAAGAACCAAAAGGTGTCTGT
GCAGAAGTCTACTAGCAACCCCAAGTTCCAGCTGTCCGAAACGCTCCCACTCACCCTTCAGATACCCCAG
GTCTCCCTTCAGTTTGCTGGTTCTGGCAACCTGACCCTGACTCTGGACAGAGGGATACTGTATCAGGAAG
TGAACCTGGTGGTGATGAAAGTGACTCAGCCCGACAGCAACACTTTGACCTGTGAGGTGATGGGACCCAC
CTCACCCAAGATGAGACTGATCTTGAAGCAGGAGAATCAGGAGGCCAGGGTCTCCAGGCAGGAGAAAGTG
ATTCAAGTGCAGGCCCCTGAAGCAGGGGTGTGGCAATGTCTACTGAGTGAAGGTGAAGAGGTCAAGATGG
ACTCCAAGATCCAGGTTTTATCCAAAGGGTTGAATTCCGGCAGCCTGCACCACATCCTGGACGCCCAGAA
GATGCTGTGGAACCACAGGGACAGGAACCTGCCTCCTCTGGCCCCTCTGGGCCCCCACCACCATCACCAC
CATTGAGTCTAGACACGTGATTAATTAAGGATCCCCCGACCTCGACCTCTGGCTAATAAAGGAAATTTAT
TTTCATTGCAATAGTGTGTTGGAATTTTTTGTGTCTCTCACTCGGAAGGACATATGGGAGGGCAAATCAT
TTGGTCGAGATCCCTCGGAGATCTCTAGCTAGAGGATCGATCCCCGCCCCGGACGAACTAAACCTGACTA
CGACATCTCTGCCCCTTCTTCGCGGGGCAGTGCATGTAATCCCTTCAGTTGGTTGGTACAACTTGCCAAC
TGGGCCCTGTTCCACATGTGACACGGGGGGGGACCAAACACAAAGGGGTTCTCTGACTGTAGTTGACATC
CTTATAAATGGATGTGCACATTTGCCAACACTGAGTGGCTTTCATCCTGGAGCAGACTTTGCAGTCTGTG
GACTGCAACACAACATTGCCTTTATGTGTAACTCTTGGCTGAAGCTCTTACACCAATGCTGGGGGACATG
TACCTCCCAGGGGCCCAGGAAGACTACGGGAGGCTACACCAACGTCAATCAGAGGGGCCTGTGTAGCTAC
CGATAAGCGGACCCTCAAGAGGGCATTAGCAATAGTGTTTATAAGGCCCCCTTGTTAACCCTAAACGGGT
AGCATATGCTTCCCGGGTAGTAGTATATACTATCCAGACTAACCCTAATTCAATAGCATATGTTACCCAA
CGGGAAGCATATGCTATCGAATTAGGGTTAGTAAAAGGGTCCTAAGGAACAGCGATATCTCCCACCCCAT
GAGCTGTCACGGTTTTATTTACATGGGGTCAGGATTCCACGAGGGTAGTGAACCATTTTAGTCACAAGGG
CAGTGGCTGAAGATCAAGGAGCGGGCAGTGAACTCTCCTGAATCTTCGCCTGCTTCTTCATTCTCCTTCG
TTTAGCTAATAGAATAACTGCTGAGTTGTGAACAGTAAGGTGTATGTGAGGTGCTCGAAAACAAGGTTTC
AGGTGACGCCCCCAGAATAAAATTTGGACGGGGGGTTCAGTGGTGGCATTGTGCTATGACACCAATATAA
CCCTCACAAACCCCTTGGGCAATAAATACTAGTGTAGGAATGAAACATTCTGAATATCTTTAACAATAGA
AATCCATGGGGTGGGGACAAGCCGTAAAGACTGGATGTCCATCTCACACGAATTTATGGCTATGGGCAAC
ACATAATCCTAGTGCAATATGATACTGGGGTTATTAAGATGTGTCCCAGGCAGGGACCAAGACAGGTGAA
CCATGTTGTTACACTCTATTTGTAACAAGGGGAAAGAGAGTGGACGCCGACAGCAGCGGACTCCACTGGT
TGTCTCTAACACCCCCGAAAATTAAACGGGGCTCCACGCCAATGGGGCCCATAAACAAAGACAAGTGGCC
ACTCTTTTTTTTGAAATTGTGGAGTGGGGGCACGCGTCAGCCCCCACACGCCGCCCTGCGGTTTTGGACT
GTAAAATAAGGGTGTAATAACTTGGCTGATTGTAACCCCGCTAACCACTGCGGTCAAACCACTTGCCCAC
AAAACCACTAATGGCACCCCGGGGAATACCTGCATAAGTAGGTGGGCGGGCCAAGATAGGGGCGCGATTG
CTGCGATCTGGAGGACAAATTACACACACTTGCGCCTGAGCGCCAAGCACAGGGTTGTTGGTCCTCATAT
TCACGAGGTCGCTGAGAGCACGGTGGGCTAATGTTGCCATGGGTAGCATATACTACCCAAATATCTGGAT
AGCATATGCTATCCTAATCTATATCTGGGTAGCATAGGCTATCCTAATCTATATCTGGGTAGCATATGCT
ATCCTAATCTATATCTGGGTAGTATATGCTATCCTAATTTATATCTGGGTAGCATAGGCTATCCTAATCT
ATATCTGGGTAGCATATGCTATCCTAATCTATATCTGGGTAGTATATGCTATCCTAATCTGTATCCGGGT
AGCATATGCTATCCTAATAGAGATTAGGGTAGTATATGCTATCCTAATTTATATCTGGGTAGCATATACT
ACCCAAATATCTGGATAGCATATGCTATCCTAATCTATATCTGGGTAGCATATGCTATCCTAATCTATAT
CTGGGTAGCATAGGCTATCCTAATCTATATCTGGGTAGCATATGCTATCCTAATCTATATCTGGGTAGTA
TATGCTATCCTAATTTATATCTGGGTAGCATAGGCTATCCTAATCTATATCTGGGTAGCATATGCTATCC
TAATCTATATCTGGGTAGTATATGCTATCCTAATCTGTATCCGGGTAGCATATGCTATCCTCATGATAAG
CTGTCAAACATGAGAATTTTCTTGAAGACGAAAGGGCCTCGTGATACGCCTATTTTTATAGGTTAATGTC
ATGATAATAATGGTTTCTTAGACGTCAGGTGGCACTTTTCGGGGAAATGTGCGCGGAACCCCTATTTGTT
TATTTTTCTAAATACATTCAAATATGTATCCGCTCATGAGACAATAACCCTGATAAATGCTTCAATAATA
TTGAAAAAGGAAGAGTATGAGTATTCAACATTTCCGTGTCGCCCTTATTCCCTTTTTTGCGGCATTTTGC
CTTCCTGTTTTTGCTCACCCAGAAACGCTGGTGAAAGTAAAAGATGCTGAAGATCAGTTGGGTGCACGAG
TGGGTTACATCGAACTGGATCTCAACAGCGGTAAGATCCTTGAGAGTTTTCGCCCCGAAGAACGTTTTCC
AATGATGAGCACTTTTAAAGTTCTGCTATGTGGCGCGGTATTATCCCGTGTTGACGCCGGGCAAGAGCAA
CTCGGTCGCCGCATACACTATTCTCAGAATGACTTGGTTGAGTACTCACCAGTCACAGAAAAGCATCTTA
CGGATGGCATGACAGTAAGAGAATTATGCAGTGCTGCCATAACCATGAGTGATAACACTGCGGCCAACTT
ACTTCTGACAACGATCGGAGGACCGAAGGAGCTAACCGCTTTTTTGCACAACATGGGGGATCATGTAACT
CGCCTTGATCGTTGGGAACCGGAGCTGAATGAAGCCATACCAAACGACGAGCGTGACACCACGATGCCTG
CAGCAATGGCAACAACGTTGCGCAAACTATTAACTGGCGAACTACTTACTCTAGCTTCCCGGCAACAATT
AATAGACTGGATGGAGGCGGATAAAGTTGCAGGACCACTTCTGCGCTCGGCCCTTCCGGCTGGCTGGTTT
ATTGCTGATAAATCTGGAGCCGGTGAGCGTGGGTCTCGCGGTATCATTGCAGCACTGGGGCCAGATGGTA
AGCCCTCCCGTATCGTAGTTATCTACACGACGGGGAGTCAGGCAACTATGGATGAACGAAATAGACAGAT
CGCTGAGATAGGTGCCTCACTGATTAAGCATTGGTAACTGTCAGACCAAGTTTACTCATATATACTTTAG
ATTGATTTAAAACTTCATTTTTAATTTAAAAGGATCTAGGTGAAGATCCTTTTTGATAATCTCATGACCA
AAATCCCTTAACGTGAGTTTTCGTTCCACTGAGCGTCAGACCCCGTAGAAAAGATCAAAGGATCTTCTTG
AGATCCTTTTTTTCTGCGCGTAATCTGCTGCTTGCAAACAAAAAAACCACCGCTACCAGCGGTGGTTTGT
TTGCCGGATCAAGAGCTACCAACTCTTTTTCCGAAGGTAACTGGCTTCAGCAGAGCGCAGATACCAAATA
CTGTTCTTCTAGTGTAGCCGTAGTTAGGCCACCACTTCAAGAACTCTGTAGCACCGCCTACATACCTCGC
TCTGCTAATCCTGTTACCAGTGGCTGCTGCCAGTGGCGATAAGTCGTGTCTTACCGGGTTGGACTCAAGA
CGATAGTTACCGGATAAGGCGCAGCGGTCGGGCTGAACGGGGGGTTCGTGCACACAGCCCAGCTTGGAGC
GAACGACCTACACCGAACTGAGATACCTACAGCGTGAGCTATGAGAAAGCGCCACGCTTCCCGAAGGGAG
AAAGGCGGACAGGTATCCGGTAAGCGGCAGGGTCGGAACAGGAGAGCGCACGAGGGAGCTTCCAGGGGGA
AACGCCTGGTATCTTTATAGTCCTGTCGGGTTTCGCCACCTCTGACTTGAGCGTCGATTTTTGTGATGCT
CGTCAGGGGGGCGGAGCCTATGGAAAAACGCCAGCAACGCGGCCTTTTTACGGTTCCTGGCCTTTTGCTG
GCCTTTTGCTCACATGTTCTTTCCTGCGTTATCCCCTGATTCTGTGGATAACCGTATTACCGCCTTTGAG
TGAGCTGATACCGCTCGCCGCAGCCGAACGACCGAGCGCAGCGAGTCAGTGAGCGAGGAAGCGGAAGAGC
GCCCAATACGCAAACCGCCTCTCCCCGCGCGTTGGCCGATTCATTAATGCAGCTGGCACGACAGGTTTCC
CGACTGGAAAGCGGGCAGTGAGCGCAACGCAATTAATGTGAGTTAGCTCACTCATTAGGCACCCCAGGCT
TTACACTTTATGCTTCCGGCTCGTATGTTGTGTGGAATTGTGAGCGGATAACAATTTCACACAGGAAACA
GCTATGACCATGATTACGCCAAGCTCTAGCTAGAGGTCGACCAATTCTCATGTTTGACAGCTTATCATCG
CAGATCCGGGCAACGTTGTTGCCATTGCTGCAGGCGCAGAACTGGTAGGTATGGAAGATCTATACATTGA
ATCAATATTGGCAATTAGCCATATTAGTCATTGGTTATATAGCATAAATCAATATTGGCTATTGGCCATT
GCATACGTTGTATCTATATCATAATATGTACATTTATATTGGCTCATGTCCAATATGACCGCCATGTTGA
CATTGATTATTGACTAGTTATTAATAGTAATCAATTACGGGGTCATTAGTTCATAGCCCATATATGGAGT
TCCGCGTTACATAACTTACGGTAAATGGCCCGCCTGGCTGACCGCCCAACGACCCCCGCCCATTGACGTC
AATAATGACGTATGTTCCCATAGTAACGCCAATAGGGACTTTCCATTGACGTCAATGGGTGGAGTATTTA
CGGTAAACTGCCCACTTGGCAGTACATCAAGTGTATCATATGCCAAGTCCGCCCCCTATTGACGTCAATG
ACGGTAAATGGCCCGCCTGGCATTATGCCCAGTACATGACCTTACGGGACTTTCCTACTTGGCAGTACAT
CTACGTATTAGTCATCGCTATTACCATG
